Addgene plasmid #34867: pCFJ351 - MCS(cxTi10882, IV)
Depositing lab: Erik Jorgensen. Depositing organization: University of Utah. Publication: Improved Mos1-mediated transgenesis in C. elegans. Frokjaer-Jensen C, Davis MW, Ailion M, Jorgensen EM. Nat Methods. 2012 Jan 30;9(2):117-8. doi: 10.1038/nmeth.1865. PubMed 22290181.
Backbone
  Vector backbone: pDESTR4-R3
  Modifications to backbone: Removal of M13F and M13R primer sites
  Vector type: Worm targeting
Growth in bacteria
  Bacterial resistance: Ampicillin, 100 μg/mL
  Growth temperature: 37°C
  Growth strain: Top10/P3
  Copy number: High Copy
Gene/Insert
  Gene/Insert name: cxTi10882 targeting
  Species: C. elegans (nematode)
  Cloning method: Gateway Cloning
  Sequencing primers: 5′ M13F; 3′ M13R
Terms and licenses: Academic/Nonprofit Terms; Industry Terms: Not Available to Industry
How to cite: pCFJ351 - MCS(cxTi10882, IV) was a gift from Erik Jorgensen (Addgene plasmid # 34867 ; http://n2t.net/addgene:34867 ; RRID:Addgene_34867)
