[The description below was written by a language model from this plasmid's Addgene catalogue record and pLannotate feature annotations shown in this document.]
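Description:
pCFJ351 - MCS(cxTi10882, IV) is a 7,265 nt worm targeting vector for Mos1-mediated transgenesis in Caenorhabditis elegans. It is designed to place transgenes at the cxTi10882 Mos1 transposon site on chromosome IV. It was assembled by Gateway cloning in a pDESTR4-R3 backbone from which the M13F and M13R primer sites were removed. In bacteria it is maintained through a high-copy ColE1/pUC-type origin and selected with ampicillin via the bla gene and its native promoter. Short annotated remnants of lacZα, bom and rop appear to be backbone leftovers rather than functional elements.

The payload lies between attB4 and attB3, with internal attB1 and attB2 sites marking the junctions of a three-fragment Gateway assembly. The outer segments (attB4–attB1 and attB2–attB3) presumably carry the genomic homology arms flanking the cxTi10882 insertion. One of them contains a fragment matching the collagen gene col-34, consistent with genomic sequence, although the feature table does not annotate the arms themselves. The central segment carries an unc-119 coding sequence, the standard rescue marker in this system: integration into unc-119 mutant animals restores normal movement, which allows transformants to be identified. The plasmid name indicates that a multiple cloning site is also present for inserting a gene of interest, but it is not annotated in the table, and a very short hit to a P element end is probably incidental.

In use, a transgene is cloned into the MCS. The plasmid then serves as a repair template after Mos1 excision creates a double-strand break at the target locus, so that the transgene and unc-119 are copied into the chromosome as a single-copy insertion.
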