Features (pLannotate 1.2.2; 14 found; start..end, strand, type, name):
    834..1422    +  rep_origin     ori: high-copy-number ColE1/pMB1/pBR322/pUC origin of replication
   1559..1579    +  protein_bind   attB3: mutant version of attB; core recombination site for the Gateway® BP reaction BP Clonase™
   2630..2650    +  protein_bind   attB2: mutant version of attB; core recombination site for the Gateway® BP reaction BP Clonase™
   2872..2889    +  CDS            lacZα (fragment): LacZα fragment of β-galactosidase; lacZ fragment
   3158..4000    -  CDS            unc-119: UN119_CAEEL - Experimental evidence at protein level: Swiss-Prot protein existence level 1. Myristoyl-binding protein that acts as a cargo adapter: specifically binds the myristoyl moiety of a subset of N-terminally myristoylated proteins and is required for their localization. Plays a key role in ciliary membrane localization of proteins. Required for the establishment or function of the nervous system. From Caenorhabditis elegans.
   4111..4128    +  misc_feature   P element 5' end (fragment): No description available
   4989..5009    -  protein_bind   attB1: mutant version of attB; core recombination site for the Gateway® BP reaction BP Clonase™
   6134..6301    -  CDS            col-34 (fragment): COL34_CAEEL - Also known as ram-4. Experimental evidence at transcript level: Swiss-Prot protein existence level 2. Nematode cuticles are composed largely of collagen-like proteins. The cuticle functions both as an exoskeleton and as a barrier to protect the worm from its environment. From Caenorhabditis elegans.
   6474..6494    -  protein_bind   attB4: mutant version of attB; core recombination site for the Gateway® BP reaction BP Clonase™
   6509..6626    +  CDS            lacZα (fragment): LacZα fragment of β-galactosidase; lacZ fragment
   6632..6731    -  misc_feature   bom (fragment): basis of mobility region from pBR322
   6833..6868    -  CDS            rop (fragment): Rop protein, which maintains plasmids at low copy number; rop
   6963..7067    +  promoter       AmpR promoter: bla
   7068..663     +  CDS            AmpR (across the origin): β-lactamase; bla; confers resistance to ampicillin, carbenicillin, and related antibiotics
>Addgene plasmid #34867 | pCFJ351 - MCS(cxTi10882, IV) | depositor full sequence | sequence record 42168 | pCFJ351 - MCS(cxTi10882, IV) sequence 7265 bps
ATGAGCACTTTTAAAGTTCTGCTATGTGGCGCGGTATTATCCCGTATTGACGCCGGGCAAGAGCAACTCG
GTCGCCGCATACACTATTCTCAGAATGACTTGGTTGAGTACTCACCAGTCACAGAAAAGCATCTTACGGA
TGGCATGACAGTAAGAGAATTATGCAGTGCTGCCATAACCATGAGTGATAACACTGCGGCCAACTTACTT
CTGACAACGATCGGAGGACCGAAGGAGCTAACCGCTTTTTTGCACAACATGGGGGATCATGTAACTCGCC
TTGATCGTTGGGAACCGGAGCTGAATGAAGCCATACCAAACGACGAGCGTGACACCACGATGCCTGTAGC
AATGGCAACAACGTTGCGCAAACTATTAACTGGCGAACTACTTACTCTAGCTTCCCGGCAACAATTAATA
GACTGGATGGAGGCGGATAAAGTTGCAGGACCACTTCTGCGCTCGGCCCTTCCGGCTGGCTGGTTTATTG
CTGATAAATCTGGAGCCGGTGAGCGTGGGTCTCGCGGTATCATTGCAGCACTGGGGCCAGATGGTAAGCC
CTCCCGTATCGTAGTTATCTACACGACGGGGAGTCAGGCAACTATGGATGAACGAAATAGACAGATCGCT
GAGATAGGTGCCTCACTGATTAAGCATTGGTAACTGTCAGACCAAGTTTACTCATATATACTTTAGATTG
ATTTAAAACTTCATTTTTAATTTAAAAGGATCTAGGTGAAGATCCTTTTTGATAATCTCATGACCAAAAT
CCCTTAACGTGAGTTTTCGTTCCACTGAGCGTCAGACCCCGTAGAAAAGATCAAAGGATCTTCTTGAGAT
CCTTTTTTTCTGCGCGTAATCTGCTGCTTGCAAACAAAAAAACCACCGCTACCAGCGGTGGTTTGTTTGC
CGGATCAAGAGCTACCAACTCTTTTTCCGAAGGTAACTGGCTTCAGCAGAGCGCAGATACCAAATACTGT
CCTTCTAGTGTAGCCGTAGTTAGGCCACCACTTCAAGAACTCTGTAGCACCGCCTACATACCTCGCTCTG
CTAATCCTGTTACCAGTGGCTGCTGCCAGTGGCGATAAGTCGTGTCTTACCGGGTTGGACTCAAGACGAT
AGTTACCGGATAAGGCGCAGCGGTCGGGCTGAACGGGGGGTTCGTGCACACAGCCCAGCTTGGAGCGAAC
GACCTACACCGAACTGAGATACCTACAGCGTGAGCTATGAGAAAGCGCCACGCTTCCCGAAGGGAGAAAG
GCGGACAGGTATCCGGTAAGCGGCAGGGTCGGAACAGGAGAGCGCACGAGGGAGCTTCCAGGGGGAAACG
CCTGGTATCTTTATAGTCCTGTCGGGTTTCGCCACCTCTGACTTGAGCGTCGATTTTTGTGATGCTCGTC
AGGGGGGCGGAGCCTATGGAAAAACGCCAGCAACGCGGCCTTTTTACGGTTCCTGGTCTTTTGCTGGCCT
TTTGCTCACATGTTCTTTCCTGCGTTATCCCCTGATTCTGTGGATAACCGTATTACCGCCTTTGAGTGAG
CTGATACCATCGAATTATCAACTATGTATAATAAAGTTGCGGCCCATTAGGTCAGACAAAAATTTCTGAT
CTTTAAACCTTATTGATTAAAACTAATTTTTGCCCGACTTTTTTGACACATGCACTAGACGCTTGTACTC
AAAATTTGGAAACCTTGCTCAAATCCACTACTCAGATATGACAGTAGCATCGATAATTGAACCATTATCC
TGAAATCCCCTTTCCTGTCCCGGTTCATTTTCCAATTTTTTCAACGGTGGAAGAAGGGGCAAATTTTATA
CCAAAACGTCTCCGTTTATGACCCACCCCCTATGCAAAATAAACGGCTCTGGGAGAAATAGTACAGAAAA
CGCGGAGCCTGCTTGATTCCTTCTCCGAGGCGACAAAAAACGCATCATTCGTATTGTAAGATGCATGTGT
GGCTGGCCTCTTTTGAATTTTACTGGTTTTTTATATTTCTACTAATATTTCGAAAAATTTTGTAAGTAAA
TCATTGATTACGTTTACAAAAATTTAGAAACATTTCAAAATGATTACTTCTAAATTAATTATATTTACAG
GTTAGTTCGAGTTACTTATGACCTTCCAATCCGCCATATCCGCCAAGGACGCTCCAATTAATTTTTTAGA
ATTATTTTTTAACACATGTATTATTTTTTAACAATAAATTATTCATGAAATCATCAAATGTATATGTTCT
ACTATAATATTTAGGTCAAACTATAGAAAAGAAATCCTTGTTTTTGGAACAAAGGAGTTCAGATCCTGTG
CATTTGATCTTGGATCCACATCTTTGGTCCATGGGAAAGCTTGGCACTGATCAAGAAGGATTCTTCAAAT
ATCTAAAATTGCCGGCTGCCCGTAGAATTCCATCAGTTTTCCAGAGTTTTAGTGAAAATTTGCATCCCGT
TAGAAACAATCTACACAACGGTAAAAAGGACCCATTATTTTTACCGTACCGTTTTCCTTTATGGCCCTCT
ATGCAAAAAATTATAGCGTGGAGGGGCAGTACAGAATAATAAAGTGTGAGAAAAAAAACTGCTCTGCGAG
AAATAGTACAGCAAACGCGGAGCATGCTTGATTCTATAGCCACTTTGTACAAGAAAGCTGGGTCACGGGC
AGGAAACAGCTATGACCATGATTACGCCAAGCTACGTAATACGACTCACTAGTGGGCAGATCTTCGAATG
CATCGCGCGCACCGTACGTCTCGAGGAATTCCTGCAGGATATCTGGATCCACGAAGCTTCCCATGGTGAC
GTCACCGGTTCTAGATACCTAGGTGAGCTCTGGTACCCTCTAGTCAAGGCCTTAAGTGAGTCGTATTACG
GACTGGCCGTCGTTTTACACCCGTGCAGTTGAAATTGAAAATGAGTTAAAGTTGGAGTTTTTATTGAAAA
CAGATTTCCGTGTGATTAGTGTTTTTAGCGAGTGTGACAGGACAGCGAAAAAATATAGAAACAAGGGGGG
AACTGAAAAGCTTAGGAATGCATTGAACATGAGAAGGGGAAGGGGAAGGAACAAACTAGACAGGAATTAT
TGGAATTTAATCACATTTGGAGTTTTTTTTCTATTCGACAGAATAATTATCCAGAACATTTTTGTATTAA
ATATTTATGCATCATATGAGTAGTCGGCTTTGTTGTGCATGACGAGTTTGTTATCGACGAAATAGAAGCT
GTCAGAACGAGTCTCGTTTGGATTGTTGATCATGTCGTCCACTGAAAAAGAGATTAGTCTTTTGAATTGT
ACTTTTTAGAATAATGACTCACTGAGTTGTTGAGAGAGTTGAGGGAACTCATAGATATGTTCACAGTTGT
TTCGTGAATTCGGAATACAGAATCCGAATTCAAAGTCAAAACACTTCAGAAGGCGATCTTTGAAGAAGTG
ACGTTCGATCATTCGGAAATGATGGATTGGGATGTCTCCTACTTTGAATTCCACAGTTGCTCCGACCGTT
TTGAGTTTCAAAAAGTTTGGAGCAAATCTATAACGCACGTATCTTGCCGACTCCTGTGGCGACTCATCAT
TCTCCTGATCGTTCTCCGGTTTGGCGATCTCGAAAAGCACTTGCTCAGTGTCCAGATCACGGATTTGGAA
CTTGGTGAACTCGATGTTATAGATGTTCGCAGATGGGGAGCATAAGAATCCTAAATTTATGTTTTAAACT
GAAATCCAAAGGGAGCAAGATACCTTGAGTGATTCCCGGAAGTGCTAAAACGTCGTTCGGAGTGATTTGA
GCTTTCTTCGCAAGCTCCGATTCCGTTGTGATTCCTTGTTCGGTGCTTGGTGGTGGCCGTGGCATCTGGA
AATATGGAAAAGTTCAACAAAAAGAAAAGAGAAAAGAATGAAATCGGATATCAAGAGTTAGTTGAGCGGT
TTCTCTAGTTTTCTGAGTCTCACCTGCGACGGGAAGGTCGCCGAGCCGGGTGGAATCGATCGTTGTTGCT
CGGCTTTCATATCGGTTTGGTTGGAAGCGGCTGAAAACGGAAAGAAGTGGAAGAAGGAAAAGAGTGTGGT
GTGACAGGAAAATGGTAATTAGAGGGTGCCAAATAACCAGCTATATTTTGTTTTTTTTTGAAAACATTTT
TAAAAAGAAAAATACGATAATGATATCAGATGGATTTCCGGAAAACTGGTATGAAAAATTTCAACCTTTT
TGAGTACATGTAATCAAAATACACTTTGTAAATTATCATTTTTATTGAAACTCCACCATTTTTCTATTTA
TAACGCTAATAATTTGAAAAAGAAACCTATTGCGAACCGCGGGGTGAATCCCAAAAACGAATGCGTTTTG
GTGGAGTGATTGATTCGAATCGAAGAAGAAAAAGAAGAAGACGTGGAATAGAGAGCTCACTCTTAACCGA
GCAGCACACACCGACAGAAAAAAAAATGAAATGAATGAGGGTCTTCTTCTTCTTCTTCTTCGAATGATTG
ACAGAAATGGGAAAAAGAGGAAGATTGAGAAGGGAAAAAGGAAGGAGAAAAGAAGCAGAAGAAGACGTCA
GAGAGGAGAGGAACGAGCGGAAAAGCAGCGGGCGCAAGTCATAGAAGTAGCAGAGCTGGGGAGAAGAAGA
CACTATCCAAGAAAGGAATGACGAGAGAGTATGCAAAGGGGTATAGGGTGCAGACAGAATAGGAACAGAA
TAACAGATGATGAGCCAAGAAGAGTTGAAAAGGGCGATGAATTTGTCATGTAACTTAATTTGGGTCAATT
TGAGCATGATGAATTGAAATCATCCCTTGTTGGGAGTTAATAACCGGTTTGTTATCAGAAACCCTGTAAT
AGAAGGGCGCCCTAACTTTGAGCCAATTCATCCCGGTTTCTGTCAAATATATCAAAAAGTGGTCAACTGA
CAAATTGTTTTTGATATTATAATAAACATTTTATCCGTTAACAATTTTCGAATACTTTTTACAAGGACTT
GGATAAATTGGCTCAAGCCTGCTTTTTTGTACAAACTTGCAATTCAAAAACGCAGAACTCGTACTGTTGG
ATGCCTGTGTAGCGGTCCTCTATTGATTTTTGCTATTTTTTGATAATTTTACTGTAAATTATGAGTTATT
CCAATTAACATTCCTAGCTAAATGTAAGTTAGCGACCAATTTTTTAGCAACCCCATTTTATGACTTTTCA
GAATATCGCCTACTGGGTCAACGACACTTGTTTGGAACTAAGGGTCTTCCCAATTTTTTTTAAATCTTCA
TAGGCTTGACAGAATCAGGGTTCTTCAAGCAGCTTTGAGAGGGAATCAATTGCAACATTTGATGTTAAAT
TTATATTTTTTATAGTTCTCTGGTGAAATGGGGACCACCGCAAAGCCCCTTTTATGTTTTTAACTTGAAT
AAAATCTTGTATTAAATTGTGATTTATAGATCTGTATGGGTAATTTGAAGGAAAAGAAAGGGAGCTCCCA
AAAGTGCCTTACAGATCCAGGCCCAATAAATGTAAACTATTGGGCAGTAGTATGGCAAAAATCGTGCGGA
ATTTGAAAAACCTAGAATTAAAATAAATATTCAACACAAATGTTCGAGATATTTTAAGTTCGGAGTGTAT
ATCTAGAACATATTGTACAAGTAGGTCTACGGGATCGTCTACGGGAAAATTTGATTTCCTCGAAGATGTA
TTTAATGAATTCTCTAATGTTGCAGGTCTTTGTATTTGACAGAATGTTGGTTTTTGAAACTTATTCGCCA
TAATTGCTTGGCTACTACATGTCTCATGCCATTGACACTATCCTGTACTCGAAATTTGTTAAGTAACTAC
CCACCGTCCACTTATGACGAGAGGGTCAATTAAGGTCACTCCACAAAAGTAAATTTGAAAACACATGAGA
AAAAGTGATCTGAATTCCCTTGAAGTGGCTAAAACAAAGCAGATGAGGGATACGACGTATGCGACTACTG
AGAGATAAGGTCGAAACTTGATAAGGATGCTGCTTACCTGCTTAGCAAGTTTCTTCGCACAGGAGAAAGT
GACAAGCTAAACTATCAAATTCATCTAAAACCTCAAAAAATTATTTTGGATGAAATAATGTTTTATTTTG
AGCAACGCATAAGGCAAAGAATAAATTAAAGGCGATCCGCTTAGCGGCGAGTTCCGTCCTCGAAGAAGAT
TCCTCCATCGATGGCGCAGTACTTTGGACAGATTCCACGCTCTCCTGGGGTTCCTGGTGGTCCGACTGGT
CCTGGCTGTCCTGGGTTTCCGTCGGCTCCTGGCTTGCCGTCTGGTCCTGGTGGTCCCTTTGGTCCAGGTT
GTCCTGAAAGATGTGGTGATTAGATATGGATTGAAAAACTATGAAATGATTACCTGGGGTTCCGTCGTTT
CCTGGTTGTCCGGATGGTCCTGGTGGTCCGACTGGTCCTGGCTCTCCGGTGGATCCTGGCTCTCCCTTTT
GGACTGGCTCGCAGACAGCTGGAAGTCCCTCAGCAACTTTTCTATACAAAGTTGATAGCTTGGCGGATCC
CTGGCGTTACCCAACTTAATCGCCTTGCAGCACATCCCCCTTTCGCCAGCTGGCGTAATAGCGAAGAGGC
CCGCACCGATCGCCCTTCCCAACAGTTGCGCAGCCTGAATGGCGAATGGCGCCTGATGCGGTATTTTCTC
CTTACGCATCTGTGCGGTATTTCACACCGCATATGGTGCACTCTCAGTACAATCTGCTCTGATGCCGCAT
AGTTAAGCCAGCCCCGACACCCGCCAACACCCGCTGACGCGCCCTGACGGGCTTGTCTGCTCCCGGCATC
CGCTTACAGACAAGCTGTGACCGTCTCCGGGAGCTGCATGTGTCAGAGGTTTTCACCGTCATCACCGAAA
CGCGCGAGACGAAAGGGCCTCGTGATACGCCTATTTTTATAGGTTAATGTCATGATAATAATGGTTTCTT
AGACGTCAGGTGGCACTTTTCGGGGAAATGTGCGCGGAACCCCTATTTGTTTATTTTTCTAAATACATTC
AAATATGTATCCGCTCATGAGACAATAACCCTGATAAATGCTTCAATAATATTGAAAAAGGAAGAGTATG
AGTATTCAACATTTCCGTGTCGCCCTTATTCCCTTTTTTGCGGCATTTTGCCTTCCTGTTTTTGCTCACC
CAGAAACGCTGGTGAAAGTAAAAGATGCTGAAGATCAGTTGGGTGCACGAGTGGGTTACATCGAACTGGA
TCTCAACAGCGGTAAGATCCTTGAGAGTTTTCGCCCCGAAGAACGTTTTCCAATG
