>Addgene plasmid #34867 | pCFJ351 - MCS(cxTi10882, IV) | addgene partial sequence | sequence record 43085 | M13fwd20
TAGAGGGTACCAGAGCTCACCTAGGTATCTAGAACCGGTGACGTCACCATGGGAAGCTTCGTGGATCCAG
ATATCCTGCAGGAATTCCTCGAGACGTACGGTGCGCGCGATGCATTCGAAGATCTGCCCACTAGTGAGTC
GTATTACGTAGCTTGGCGTAATCATGGTCATAGCTGTTTCCTGCCCGTGACCCAGCTTTCTTGTACAAAG
TGGATAGAATCAAGCATGCTCCGCGTTTGCTGTACTATTTCTCGCAGAGCAGTTTTTTTTCTCACACTTT
ATTATTCTGTACTGCCCCTCCACGCTATAATTTTTTGCATAGAGGGCCATAAAGGAAAACGGTACGGTAA
AAATAATGGGTCCTTTTTACCGTTGTGTAGATTGTTTCTAACGGGATGCAAATTTTCACTAAAACTCTGG
AAAACTGATGGAATTCTACGGGCAGCCGGCAATTTTAGATATTTGAAGAATCCTTCTTGATCAGTGCCAA
GCTTTCCCATGGACCAAAGATGTGGATCCAAGATCAAATGCACAGGATCTGAACTCCTTTGTTCCAAAAA
CAAGGATTTCTTTTCTATAGTTTGACCTAAATATTATAGTAGAACATATACATTTGATGATTTCATGAAT
AATTTATTGTTAAAAAATAATACATGT
